>Addgene plasmid #9002 | 1481 pcDNA3 flag HA 14-3-3 zeta | addgene full sequence | sequence record 245998 | Addgene NGS Result
GACGGATCGGGAGATCTCCCGATCCCCTATGGTGCACTCTCAGTACAATCTGCTCTGATGCCGCATAGTT
AAGCCAGTATCTGCTCCCTGCTTGTGTGTTGGAGGTCGCTGAGTAGTGCGCGAGCAAAATTTAAGCTACA
ACAAGGCAAGGCTTGACCGACAATTGCATGAAGAATCTGCTTAGGGTTAGGCGTTTTGCGCTGCTTCGCG
ATGTACGGGCCAGATATACGCGTTGACATTGATTATTGACTAGTTATTAATAGTAATCAATTACGGGGTC
ATTAGTTCATAGCCCATATATGGAGTTCCGCGTTACATAACTTACGGTAAATGGCCCGCCTGGCTGACCG
CCCAACGACCCCCGCCCATTGACGTCAATAATGACGTATGTTCCCATAGTAACGCCAATAGGGACTTTCC
ATTGACGTCAATGGGTGGAGTATTTACGGTAAACTGCCCACTTGGCAGTACATCAAGTGTATCATATGCC
AAGTACGCCCCCTATTGACGTCAATGACGGTAAATGGCCCGCCTGGCATTATGCCCAGTACATGACCTTA
TGGGACTTTCCTACTTGGCAGTACATCTACGTATTAGTCATCGCTATTACCATGGTGATGCGGTTTTGGC
AGTACATCAATGGGCGTGGATAGCGGTTTGACTCACGGGGATTTCCAAGTCTCCACCCCATTGACGTCAA
TGGGAGTTTGTTTTGGCACCAAAATCAACGGGACTTTCCAAAATGTCGTAACAACTCCGCCCCATTGACG
CAAATGGGCGGTAGGCGTGTACGGTGGGAGGTCTATATAAGCAGAGCTCTCTGGCTAACTAGAGAACCCA
CTGCTTACTGGCTTATCGAAATTAATACGACTCACTATAGGGAGACCCAAGCTTACCATGGACTACAAGG
ACGACGATGACAAGCTCGATGGAGGATACCCCTACGACGTGCCCGACTACGCCAGCGGATCCATGGATAA
AAACGAGCTGGTACAGAAGGCCAAACTGGCCGAGCAGGCTGAGCGATATGATGACATGGCAGCCTGCATG
AAGTCTGTAACTGAGCAAGGAGCTGAATTATCCAATGAGGAGAGGAATCTTCTCTCAGTTGCTTATAAAA
ATGTTGTAGGAGCCCGTAGGTCATCTTGGAGGGTCGTCTCCAGTATTGAGCAAAAGACGGAAGGTGCTGA
GAAAAAACAGCAGATGGCTCGAGAATACAGAGAGAAAATAGAGACCGAGCTAAGAGATATCTGCAATGAT
GTACTGTCTCTTTTGGAAAAGTTCTTGATCCCCAACGCTTCACAAGCAGAGAGCAAAGTCTTCTATTTGA
AAATGAAAGGAGACTACTACCGCTACTTGGCTGAGGTTGCAGCTGGTGATGACAAGAAAGGGATTGTGGA
CCAGTCACAGCAAGCATACCAAGAAGCTTTTGAAATCAGCAAAAAGGAAATGCAACCAACACATCCTATC
AGACTGGGTCTGGCCCTTAACTTCTCTGTGTTCTATTATGAGATTCTGAACTCCCCTGAGAAAGCCTGCT
CTCTTGCAAAGACAGCATTTGATGAAGCCATTGCTGAACTTGATACATTAAGTGAAGAGTCATACAAAGA
CAGCACGCTAATAATGCAGTTACTGAGAGATAACTTGGCATTGTGGACATCGGATACCCAAGGAGACGAA
GCTGAAGCAGGAGAAGGAGGGGAAAATTAACCTGCCTTCCAACTTTTGTCTGCCTCATTCTAAAATTTAC
ACAGTAGACCCCGGAATTCTGCAGATATCCATCACACTGGCGGCCGCTCGAGCATGCATCTAGAGGGCCC
TATTCTATAGTGTCACCTAAATGCTAGAGCTCGCTGATCAGCCTCGACTGTGCCTTCTAGTTGCCAGCCA
TCTGTTGTTTGCCCCTCCCCCGTGCCTTCCTTGACCCTGGAAGGTGCCACTCCCACTGTCCTTTCCTAAT
AAAATGAGGAAATTGCATCGCATTGTCTGAGTAGGTGTCATTCTATTCTGGGGGGTGGGGTGGGGCAGGA
CAGCAAGGGGGAGGATTGGGAAGACAATAGCAGGCATGCTGGGGATGCGGTGGGCTCTATGGCTTCTGAG
GCGGAAAGAACCAGCTGGGGCTCTAGGGGGTATCCCC
[124 nt withheld, positions 2138-2261]
C
[91 nt withheld, positions 2263-2353]
A
[49 nt withheld, positions 2355-2403]
CCTTTGACGTTGGAGTCCACGTTCTTT
[37 nt withheld, positions 2431-2467]
ACCCTATCTCGGTCTATTCTTTTGATTTATAAGGGATTTTGCCGATTTCGGCCTATTGGTTAAAAAATGA
GCTGATTTAACAAAAATTTAACGCGAATTAATTCTGTGGAATGTGTGTCAGTTAGGGTGTGGAAAGTCCC
CAGGCTCCCCAGCAGGCAGAAGTATGCAAAGCATGCATCTCAATTAGTCAGCAACCAGGTGTGGAAAGTC
CCCAGGCTCCCCAGCAGGCAGAAGTATGCAAAGCATGCATCTCAATTAGTCAGCAACCATAGTCCCGCCC
CTAACTCCGCCCATCCCGCCCCTAACTCCGCCCAGTTCCGCCCATTCTCCGCCCCATGGCTGACTAATTT
TTTTTATTTATGCAGAGGCCGAGGCCGCCTCTGCCTCTGAGCTATTCCAGAAGTAGTGAGGAGGCTTTTT
TGGAGGCCTAGGCTTTTGCAAAAAGCTCCCGGGAGCTTGTATATCCATTTTCGGATCTGATCAAGAGACA
GGATGAGGATCGTTTCGCATGATTGAACAAGATGGATTGCACGCAGGTTCTCCGGCCGCTTGGGTGGAGA
GGCTATTCGGCTATGACTGGGCACAACAGACAATCGGCTGCTCTGATGCCGCCGTGTTCCGGCTGTCAGC
GCAGGGGCGCCCGGTTCTTTTTGTCAAGACCGACCTGTCCGGTGCCCTGAATGAACTGCAGGACGAGGCA
GCGCGGCTATCGTGGCTGGCCACGACGGGCGTTCCTTGCGCAGCTGTGCTCGACGTTGTCACTGAAGCGG
GAAGGGACTGGCTGCTATTGGGCGAAGTGCCGGGGCAGGATCTCCTGTCATCTCACCTTGCTCCTGCCGA
GAAAGTATCCATCATGGCTGATGCAATGCGGCGGCTGCATACGCTTGATCCGGCTACCTGCCCATTCGAC
CACCAAGCGAAACATCGCATCGAGCGAGCACGTACTCGGATGGAAGCCGGTCTTGTCGATCAGGATGATC
TGGACGAAGAGCATCAGGGGCTCGCGCCAGCCGAACTGTTCGCCAGGCTCAAGGCGCGCATGCCCGACGG
CGAGGATCTCGTCGTGACCCATGGCGATGCCTGCTTGCCGAATATCATGGTGGAAAATGGCCGCTTTTCT
GGATTCATCGACTGTGGCCGGCTGGGTGTGGCGGACCGCTATCAGGACATAGCGTTGGCTACCCGTGATA
TTGCTGAAGAGCTTGGCGGCGAATGGGCTGACCGCTTCCTCGTGCTTTACGGTATCGCCGCTCCCGATTC
GCAGCGCATCGCCTTCTATCGCCTTCTTGACGAGTTCTTCTGAGCGGGACTCTGGGGTTCGAAATGACCG
ACCAAGCGACGCCCAACCTGCCATCACGAGATTTCGATTCCACCGCCGCCTTCTATGAAAGGTTGGGCTT
CGGAATCGTTTTCCGGGACGCCGGCTGGATGATCCTCCAGCGCGGGGATCTCATGCTGGAGTTCTTCGCC
CACCCCAACTTGTTTATTGCAGCTTATAATGGTTACAAATAAAGCAATAGCATCACAAATTTCACAAATA
AAGCATTTTTTTCACTGCATTCTAGTTGTGGTTTGTCCAAACTCATCAATGTATCTTATCATGTCTGTAT
ACCGTCGACCTCTAGCTAGAGCTTGGCGTAATCATGGTCATAGCTGTTTCCTGTGTGAAATTGTTATCCG
CTCACAATTCCACACAACATACGAGCCGGAAGCATAAAGTGTAAAGCCTGGGGTGCCTAATGAGTGAGCT
AACTCACATTAATTGCGTTGCGCTCACTGCCCGCTTTCCAGTCGGGAAACCTGTCGTGCCAGCTGCATTA
ATGAATCGGCCAACGCGCGGGGAGAGGCGGTTTGCGTATTGGGCGCTCTTCCGCTTCCTCGCTCACTGAC
TCGCTGCGCTCGGTCGTTCGGCTGCGGCGAGCGGTATCAGCTCACTCAAAGGCGGTAATACGGTTATCCA
CAGAATCAGGGGATAACGCAGGAAAGAACATGTGAGCAAAAGGCCAGCAAAAGGCCAGGAACCGTAAAAA
GGCCGCGTTGCTGGCGTTTTTCCATAGGCTCCGCCCCCCTGACGAGCATCACAAAAATCGACGCTCAAGT
CAGAGGTGGCGAAACCCGACAGGACTATAAAGATACCAGGCGTTTCCCCCTGGAAGCTCCCTCGTGCGCT
CTCCTGTTCCGACCCTGCCGCTTACCGGATACCTGTCCGCCTTTCTCCCTTCGGGAAGCGTGGCGCTTTC
TCATAGCTCACGCTGTAGGTATCTCAGTTCGGTGTAGGTCGTTCGCTCCAAGCTGGGCTGTGTGCACGAA
CCCCCCGTTCAGCCCGACCGCTGCGCCTTATCCGGTAACTATCGTCTTGAGTCCAACCCGGTAAGACACG
ACTTATCGCCACTGGCAGCAGCCACTGGTAACAGGATTAGCAGAGCGAGGTATGTAGGCGGTGCTACAGA
GTTCTTGAAGTGGTGGCCTAACTACGGCTACACTAGAAGAACAGTATTTGGTATCTGCGCTCTGCTGAAG
CCAGTTACCTTCGGAAAAAGAGTTGGTAGCTCTTGATCCGGCAAACAAACCACCGCTGGTAGCGGTGGTT
TTTTTGTTTGCAAGCAGCAGATTACGCGCAGAAAAAAAGGATCTCAAGAAGATCCTTTGATCTTTTCTAC
GGGGTCTGACGCTCAGTGGAACGAAAACTCACGTTAAGGGATTTTGGTCATGAGATTATCAAAAAGGATC
TTCACCTAGATCCTTTTAAATTAAAAATGAAGTTTTAAATCAATCTAAAGTATATATGAGTAAACTTGGT
CTGACAGTTACCAATGCTTAATCAGTGAGGCACCTATCTCAGCGATCTGTCTATTTCGTTCATCCATAGT
TGCCTGACTCCCCGTCGTGTAGATAACTACGATACGGGAGGGCTTACCATCTGGCCCCAGTGCTGCAATG
ATACCGCGAGACCCACGCTCACCGGCTCCAGATTTATCAGCAATAAACCAGCCAGCCGGAAGGGCCGAGC
GCAGAAGTGGTCCTGCAACTTTATCCGCCTCCATCCAGTCTATTAATTGTTGCCGGGAAGCTAGAGTAAG
TAGTTCGCCAGTTAATAGTTTGCGCAACGTTGTTGCCATTGCTACAGGCATCGTGGTGTCACGCTCGTCG
TTTGGTATGGCTTCATTCAGCTCCGGTTCCCAACGATCAAGGCGAGTTACATGATCCCCCATGTTGTGCA
AAAAAGCGGTTAGCTCCTTCGGTCCTCCGATCGTTGTCAGAAGTAAGTTGGCCGCAGTGTTATCACTCAT
GGTTATGGCAGCACTGCATAATTCTCTTACTGTCATGCCATCCGTAAGATGCTTTTCTGTGACTGGTGAG
TACTCAACCAAGTCATTCTGAGAATAGTGTATGCGGCGACCGAGTTGCTCTTGCCCGGCGTCAATACGGG
ATAATACCGCGCCACATAGCAGAACTTTAAAAGTGCTCATCATTGGAAAACGTTCTTCGGGGCGAAAACT
CTCAAGGATCTTACCGCTGTTGAGATCCAGTTCGATGTAACCCACTCGTGCACCCAACTGATCTTCAGCA
TCTTTTACTTTCACCAGCGTTTCTGGGTGAGCAAAAACAGGAAGGCAAAATGCCGCAAAAAAGGGAATAA
GGGCGACACGGAAATGTTGAATACTCATACTCTTCCTTTTTCAATATTATTGAAGCATTTATCAGGGTTA
TTGTCTCATGAGCGGATACATATTTGAATGTATTTAGAAAAATAAACAAATAGGGGTTCCGCGCACATTT
CCCCGAAAAGTGCCACCTGACGTC
Features (pLannotate 1.2.2; 22 found; start..end, strand, type, name):
     28..80      -  misc_feature   bom (fragment): basis of mobility region from pBR322
    235..614     +  enhancer       CMV enhancer: human cytomegalovirus immediate early enhancer
    615..818     +  promoter       CMV promoter: human cytomegalovirus (CMV) immediate early promoter
    814..847     +  LTR            5' LTR (truncated) (fragment): truncated 5' long terminal repeat (LTR) from HIV-1
    863..881     +  promoter       T7 promoter: promoter for bacteriophage T7 RNA polymerase
    904..924     +  CDS            FLAG (fragment): FLAG® epitope tag, followed by an enterokinase cleavage site
    973..1707    +  CDS            YWHAZ: 1433Z_BOVIN - Experimental evidence at protein level: Swiss-Prot protein existence level 1. Adapter protein implicated in the regulation of a large spectrum of both general and specialized signaling pathways. Binds to a large number of partners, usually by recognition of a phosphoserine or phosphothreonine motif. Binding generally results in the modulation of the activity of the binding partner. Activates the ADP- ribosyltransferase (exoS) activity of bacterial origin. Induces ARHGEF7 activity on RAC1 as well as lamellipodia and membrane ruffle formation (By similarity). In neurons, regulates
   1824..1842    -  promoter       SP6 promoter: promoter for bacteriophage SP6 RNA polymerase
   1868..2092    +  polyA_signal   bGH poly(A) signal: bovine growth hormone polyadenylation signal
   2096..2117    +  promoter       SV40 promoter (fragment): SV40 enhancer and early promoter
   2138..2566    +  rep_origin     f1 ori (sequence partly withheld): f1 bacteriophage origin of replication; arrow indicates direction of (+) strand synthesis
   2580..2909    +  promoter       SV40 promoter: SV40 enhancer and early promoter
   2976..3767    +  CDS            neo: KKA2_KLEPN - Also known as kan, nptII. Experimental evidence at protein level: Swiss-Prot protein existence level 1. Resistance to kanamycin, neomycin, paromomycin, ribostamycin, butirosin and gentamicin B. From Klebsiella pneumoniae.
   3791..3949    +  CDS            ble (fragment): BLE_KLEPN - Experimental evidence at protein level: Swiss-Prot protein existence level 1. Binding protein with a strong affinity to the bleomycin family of antibiotics. Binds to CL990; an antimitotic-antibiotic compound. From Klebsiella pneumoniae.
   3944..4065    +  polyA_signal   SV40 poly(A) signal: SV40 polyadenylation signal
   4138..4154    -  protein_bind   lac operator: The lac repressor binds to the lac operator to inhibit transcription in E. coli. This inhibition can be relieved by adding lactose or isopropyl-β-D-thiogalactopyranoside (IPTG). lac repressor encoded by lacI
   4162..4192    -  promoter       lac promoter: promoter for the E. coli lac operon
   4207..4228    -  protein_bind   CAP binding site: CAP binding activates transcription in the presence of cAMP. E. coli catabolite activator protein
   4241..4333    -  CDS            lacI (fragment): lac repressor; lacI; The lac repressor binds to the lac operator to inhibit transcription in E. coli. This inhibition can be relieved by adding lactose or isopropyl-β-D-thiogalactopyranoside (IPTG).
   4516..5104    -  rep_origin     ori: high-copy-number ColE1/pMB1/pBR322/pUC origin of replication
   5275..6135    -  CDS            AmpR: β-lactamase; bla; confers resistance to ampicillin, carbenicillin, and related antibiotics
   6136..6240    -  promoter       AmpR promoter: bla
