[The description below was written by a language model from this plasmid's Addgene catalogue record and pLannotate feature annotations shown in this document.]
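Description:
1481 pcDNA3 flag HA 14-3-3 zeta is a mammalian expression plasmid built on the Invitrogen pcDNA3 backbone, carrying the bovine (B. taurus) 14-3-3 zeta coding sequence (YWHAZ) with N-terminal FLAG and HA epitope tags supplied by the modified backbone. The roughly 750 bp insert was placed between BamHI and XbaI sites, both retained. In the 6,271 nt sequenced record, the human CMV immediate-early enhancer and promoter drive the tagged open reading frame, which is terminated by the bovine growth hormone polyadenylation signal. T7 and SP6 phage promoters flank the cloning region and can serve for sequencing or in vitro transcription. The automated annotation detects a FLAG fragment upstream of YWHAZ but does not call the HA tag, which the catalogue lists; it presumably lies in the unannotated interval between FLAG and the gene. A short hit labelled as a truncated HIV-1 LTR at the end of the CMV promoter is most likely an annotation artefact, not a functional viral element.

Propagation in E. coli relies on a high-copy ColE1/pUC-type origin and the AmpR β-lactamase gene for ampicillin selection. An f1 origin is also present. For stable mammalian lines, an SV40 early promoter drives the neomycin phosphotransferase gene, followed by an SV40 poly(A) signal, allowing G418 selection. The depositor notes that a T226A point mutation is found when the quality-control sequence is aligned with the reference GenBank entry. The record does not say whether this notation refers to the nucleotide or the protein, or whether it has any functional effect. 14-3-3 zeta is an adapter protein that binds phosphoserine/phosphothreonine motifs in many signalling partners, so a dual-tagged version suits overexpression, detection and co-immunoprecipitation studies, although the record states no specific purpose.
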