Addgene plasmid #9002: 1481 pcDNA3 flag HA 14-3-3 zeta
Depositing lab: William Sellers.
Backbone
  Vector backbone: pcDNA3
  Backbone manufacturer: Invitrogen
  Backbone size w/o insert (bp): 5446
  Vector type: Mammalian Expression
  Selectable markers: Neomycin (select with G418)
Growth in bacteria
  Bacterial resistance: Ampicillin, 100 μg/mL
  Growth temperature: 37°C
  Growth strain: DH5alpha
  Copy number: High Copy
Gene/Insert
  Gene/Insert name: 14-3-3 zeta (alt names: 14-3-3; YWHAZ)
  Species: B. taurus (bovine)
  Insert size (bp): 750
  Mutation: T226A
  GenBank ID: NM_174814
  Entrez Gene: YWHAZ
  Tag / fusion protein: flag (N terminal on backbone); HA (N terminal on backbone)
  Cloning method: Restriction Enzyme; 5′ cloning site BamHI (not destroyed); 3′ cloning site XbaI (not destroyed)
  Sequencing primers: 5′ T7
Terms and licenses: Academic/Nonprofit Terms; Industry Terms: Not Available to Industry
Depositor comments: Created by Francisca Vazquez. A T226A point mutation is found when Addgene's QC results are aligned with the noted Genbank sequence.
How to cite: 1481 pcDNA3 flag HA 14-3-3 zeta was a gift from William Sellers (Addgene plasmid # 9002 ; http://n2t.net/addgene:9002 ; RRID:Addgene_9002)
