>Addgene plasmid #9002 | 1481 pcDNA3 flag HA 14-3-3 zeta | addgene partial sequence | sequence record 17590 | T7 5'-TAATACGACTCACTATAGGG-3'
ATGACAGCTCGATGGAGGAACCCCTACGACGTGCCCGACTACGCCAGCGGATCCATGGATAAAAACGAGC
TGGTACAGAAGGCCAAACTGGCCGAGCAGGCTGAGCGATATGATGACATGGCAGCCTGCATGAAGTCTGT
AACTGAGCAAGGAGCTGAATTATCCAATGAGGAGAGGAATCTTCTCTCAGTTGCTTATAAAAATGTTGTA
GGAGCCCGTAGGTCATCTTGGAGGGTCGTCTCCAGTATTGAGCAAAAGACGGAAGGTGCTGAGAAAAAAC
AGCAGATGGCTCGAGAATACAGAGAGAAAATAGAGACCGAGCTAAGAGATATCTGCAATGATGTACTGTC
TCTTTTGGAAAAGTTCTTGATCCCCAACGCTTCACAAGCAGAGAGCAAAGTCTTCTATTTGAAAATGAAA
GGAGACTACTACCGCTACTTGGCTGAGGTTGCAGCTGGTGATGACAAGAAAGGGATTGTGGACCAGTCAC
AGCAAGCATACCAAGAAGCTTTTGAAATCAGCAAAAAGGAAATGCAACCAACACATCCTATCAGACTGGG
TCTGGCCCTTAACTTCTCTGTGTTCTATTATGAGATTCTGAACTCCCCTGAGAAAGCCTGCTCTCTTGCA
AAGACAGCATTTGATGAAGCCATTGCTGAACTTGATACATTAAGTGAAGAGTCATACAAAGACAGCACGC
TAATAATGCAGTTACTGAGAGATAACTTGGCATTGTGGACATCGGATACCCAAGGAGACGAAGCTGAAGC
AGGAGAAGGAGGGGAAAATTAACCTGCCTTCCAACTTTTGTCTGCCTCATTCTAAAATTTACACAGTAGA
CCCCGGAATTCTGCAGATATCCATCACACTGGCGGCCGCTCGAGCATGCATCTAGAGGGCCTATTCTATA
GTGTCA
